Addgene plasmid #155000: pcDNA-GFP-EBA175-Flag(P1424D)
Purpose: Expresses N-terminally GFP-tagged and C-terminally Flag-tagged EBA175 P1424D variant (residues 1284-1462) from pcDNA3.1
Depositing lab: Sinisa Urban. Depositing organization: Johns Hopkins University and School of Medicine. Publication: Designed Parasite-Selective Rhomboid Inhibitors Block Invasion and Clear Blood-Stage Malaria. Gandhi S, Baker RP, Cho S, Stanchev S, Strisovsky K, Urban S. Cell Chem Biol. 2020 Aug 31. pii: S2451-9456(20)30333-0. doi: 10.1016/j.chembiol.2020.08.011. PubMed 32888502.
Backbone
  Vector backbone: pcDNA3.1
  Backbone manufacturer: Invitrogen
  Backbone size w/o insert (bp): 5500
  Total vector size (bp): 6040
  Vector type: Mammalian Expression
Growth in bacteria
  Bacterial resistance: Ampicillin, 100 μg/mL
  Growth temperature: 37°C
  Growth strain: DH5alpha
  Copy number: High Copy
Gene/Insert
  Gene/Insert name: PfEBA175
  Species: Synthetic
  Insert size (bp): 537
  Mutation: P1424D; insert codes for EBA175 residues 1284 to 1462
  Promoter: CMV
  Tag / fusion protein: signal peptide (residues 1 to 32) from TGF alpha (N terminal on insert); GFP (N terminal on insert); Flag (C terminal on insert)
  Cloning method: Restriction Enzyme; 5′ cloning site BamHI (not destroyed); 3′ cloning site NotI (not destroyed)
  Sequencing primers: 5′ T7 forward; 3′ BGH reverse
Terms and licenses: Academic/Nonprofit Terms; Industry Terms: Not Available to Industry
How to cite: pcDNA-GFP-EBA175-Flag(P1424D) was a gift from Sinisa Urban (Addgene plasmid # 155000 ; http://n2t.net/addgene:155000 ; RRID:Addgene_155000)
