[The description below was written by a language model from this plasmid's Addgene catalogue record and pLannotate feature annotations shown in this document.]
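Description:
pcDNA-GFP-EBA175-Flag(P1424D) is a mammalian expression plasmid built on the Invitrogen pcDNA3.1 backbone. It is propagated in E. coli from a high-copy ColE1/pUC-type origin under ampicillin selection (AmpR with its own bla promoter) and also carries an f1 origin. For mammalian cells, the backbone provides an SV40 early promoter driving the neomycin phosphotransferase gene with an SV40 polyadenylation signal, which would allow G418 selection of stable transfectants. The catalogue lists a total size of about 6.0 kb, whereas the sequenced record is 6,785 nt. The stated insert size appears to cover only the EBA175 segment, not the signal peptide and GFP, which may account for the difference.

The expression cassette uses the CMV immediate-early enhancer and promoter, followed by a T7 promoter, and ends with the bovine growth hormone polyadenylation signal. The open reading frame begins with the signal peptide of human TGF-alpha (residues 1 to 32), followed by EGFP. Next comes a synthetic sequence encoding residues 1284 to 1462 of the Plasmodium falciparum erythrocyte-binding antigen EBA175 carrying the P1424D substitution, cloned between BamHI and NotI. A C-terminal Flag tag is listed in the catalogue, although the feature table does not annotate it separately. The signal peptide should direct the fusion into the secretory pathway, and the two tags flanking the EBA175 segment let each end of the protein be detected independently.

The associated publication concerns parasite-selective rhomboid protease inhibitors in malaria, so the plasmid probably serves as a variant EBA175 substrate for cell-based cleavage assays. The record does not state the specific effect of the P1424D change.
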