Features (pLannotate 1.2.2; 22 found; start..end, strand, type, name):
     28..80      -  misc_feature   bom (fragment): basis of mobility region from pBR322
    235..614     +  enhancer       CMV enhancer: human cytomegalovirus immediate early enhancer
    615..818     +  promoter       CMV promoter: human cytomegalovirus (CMV) immediate early promoter
    814..847     +  LTR            5' LTR (truncated) (fragment): truncated 5' long terminal repeat (LTR) from HIV-1
    863..881     +  promoter       T7 promoter: promoter for bacteriophage T7 RNA polymerase
    920..1009    +  CDS            TGFA (fragment): TGFA_HUMAN - Experimental evidence at protein level: Swiss-Prot protein existence level 1. TGF alpha is a mitogenic polypeptide that is able to bind to the EGF receptor/EGFR and to act synergistically with TGF beta to promote anchorage-independent cell proliferation in soft agar. From Homo sapiens (Human).
   1016..1732    +  CDS            EGFP: EGFP is a basic (constitutively fluorescent) green fluorescent protein published in 1996, derived from Aequorea victoria. It is reported to be a rapidly-maturing weak dimer with moderate acid sensitivity.
   1715..2188    +  CDS            EBA1_PLAFC (fragment): Experimental evidence at protein level: Swiss-Prot protein existence level 1. Binds to host erythrocytes; may act as bridge between erythrocytes and merozoites. From Plasmodium falciparum (isolate Camp / Malaysia).
   2382..2606    +  polyA_signal   bGH poly(A) signal: bovine growth hormone polyadenylation signal
   2610..2631    +  promoter       SV40 promoter (fragment): SV40 enhancer and early promoter
   2652..3080    +  rep_origin     f1 ori (sequence partly withheld): f1 bacteriophage origin of replication; arrow indicates direction of (+) strand synthesis
   3094..3423    +  promoter       SV40 promoter: SV40 enhancer and early promoter
   3490..4281    +  CDS            neo: KKA2_KLEPN - Also known as kan, nptII. Experimental evidence at protein level: Swiss-Prot protein existence level 1. Resistance to kanamycin, neomycin, paromomycin, ribostamycin, butirosin and gentamicin B. From Klebsiella pneumoniae.
   4305..4463    +  CDS            ble (fragment): BLE_KLEPN - Experimental evidence at protein level: Swiss-Prot protein existence level 1. Binding protein with a strong affinity to the bleomycin family of antibiotics. Binds to CL990; an antimitotic-antibiotic compound. From Klebsiella pneumoniae.
   4458..4579    +  polyA_signal   SV40 poly(A) signal: SV40 polyadenylation signal
   4652..4668    -  protein_bind   lac operator: The lac repressor binds to the lac operator to inhibit transcription in E. coli. This inhibition can be relieved by adding lactose or isopropyl-β-D-thiogalactopyranoside (IPTG). lac repressor encoded by lacI
   4676..4706    -  promoter       lac promoter: promoter for the E. coli lac operon
   4721..4742    -  protein_bind   CAP binding site: CAP binding activates transcription in the presence of cAMP. E. coli catabolite activator protein
   4755..4847    -  CDS            lacI (fragment): lac repressor; lacI; The lac repressor binds to the lac operator to inhibit transcription in E. coli. This inhibition can be relieved by adding lactose or isopropyl-β-D-thiogalactopyranoside (IPTG).
   5030..5618    -  rep_origin     ori: high-copy-number ColE1/pMB1/pBR322/pUC origin of replication
   5789..6649    -  CDS            AmpR: β-lactamase; bla; confers resistance to ampicillin, carbenicillin, and related antibiotics
   6650..6754    -  promoter       AmpR promoter: bla
>Addgene plasmid #155000 | pcDNA-GFP-EBA175-Flag(P1424D) | addgene full sequence | sequence record 309831 | Addgene NGS Result
GACGGATCGGGAGATCTCCCGATCCCCTATGGTGCACTCTCAGTACAATCTGCTCTGATGCCGCATAGTT
AAGCCAGTATCTGCTCCCTGCTTGTGTGTTGGAGGTCGCTGAGTAGTGCGCGAGCAAAATTTAAGCTACA
ACAAGGCAAGGCTTGACCGACAATTGCATGAAGAATCTGCTTAGGGTTAGGCGTTTTGCGCTGCTTCGCG
ATGTACGGGCCAGATATACGCGTTGACATTGATTATTGACTAGTTATTAATAGTAATCAATTACGGGGTC
ATTAGTTCATAGCCCATATATGGAGTTCCGCGTTACATAACTTACGGTAAATGGCCCGCCTGGCTGACCG
CCCAACGACCCCCGCCCATTGACGTCAATAATGACGTATGTTCCCATAGTAACGCCAATAGGGACTTTCC
ATTGACGTCAATGGGTGGAGTATTTACGGTAAACTGCCCACTTGGCAGTACATCAAGTGTATCATATGCC
AAGTACGCCCCCTATTGACGTCAATGACGGTAAATGGCCCGCCTGGCATTATGCCCAGTACATGACCTTA
TGGGACTTTCCTACTTGGCAGTACATCTACGTATTAGTCATCGCTATTACCATGGTGATGCGGTTTTGGC
AGTACATCAATGGGCGTGGATAGCGGTTTGACTCACGGGGATTTCCAAGTCTCCACCCCATTGACGTCAA
TGGGAGTTTGTTTTGGCACCAAAATCAACGGGACTTTCCAAAATGTCGTAACAACTCCGCCCCATTGACG
CAAATGGGCGGTAGGCGTGTACGGTGGGAGGTCTATATAAGCAGAGCTCTCTGGCTAACTAGAGAACCCA
CTGCTTACTGGCTTATCGAAATTAATACGACTCACTATAGGGAGACCCAAGCTGGCTAGCGTTTAAACTT
AAGCTTACCATGGTCCCCTCGGCTGGACAGCTCGCCCTGTTCGCTCTGGGTATTGTGTTGGCTGCGTGCC
AGGCCTTGGAGAACAGCACGTCCCCGCTGCGTACGATGGTGAGCAAGGGCGAGGAGCTGTTCACCGGGGT
GGTGCCCATCCTGGTCGAGCTGGACGGCGACGTAAACGGCCACAAGTTCAGCGTGTCCGGCGAGGGCGAG
GGCGATGCCACCTACGGCAAGCTGACCCTGAAGTTCATCTGCACCACCGGCAAGCTGCCCGTGCCCTGGC
CCACCCTCGTGACCACCCTGACCTACGGCGTGCAGTGCTTCAGCCGCTACCCCGACCACATGAAGCAGCA
CGACTTCTTCAAGTCCGCCATGCCCGAAGGCTACGTCCAGGAGCGCACCATCTTCTTCAAGGACGACGGC
AACTACAAGACCCGCGCCGAGGTGAAGTTCGAGGGCGACACCCTGGTGAACCGCATCGAGCTGAAGGGCA
TCGACTTCAAGGAGGACGGCAACATCCTGGGGCACAAGCTGGAGTACAACTACAACAGCCACAACGTCTA
TATCATGGCCGACAAGCAGAAGAACGGCATCAAGGTGAACTTCAAGATCCGCCACAACATCGAGGACGGC
AGCGTGCAGCTCGCCGACCACTACCAGCAGAACACCCCCATCGGCGACGGCCCCGTGCTGCTGCCCGACA
ACCACTACCTGAGCACCCAGTCCGCCCTGAGCAAAGACCCCAACGAGAAGCGCGATCACATGGTCCTGCT
GGAGTTCGTGACCGCCGCCGGGATCACTCTCGGCATGGACGAGCTGTACAAGTCCGGCCGGACTCAGGGA
GCAGAATTCTCAGGATCCCATAGCCATCATGGTAATCGTCAGGATCGTGGTGGTAATAGCGGTAATGTGC
TGAATATGCGCAGCAACAATAACAACTTCAACAATATCCCGAGCCGCTATAATCTGTATGATAAGAAACT
GGATCTGGATCTGTATGAAAATCGCAATGATAGCACCACCAAAGAACTGATTAAAAAACTGGCCGAGATC
AATAAGTGCGAAAATGAAATTAGCGTGAAATATTGCGATCACATGATTCATGAAGAAATTCCGCTGAAAA
CCTGCACCAAAGAAAAGACCCGTAATCTGTGTTGTGCAGTGAGCGATTATTGCATGAGCTATTTTACCTA
TGATAGCGAAGAATATTACAACTGCACCAAACGCGAATTTGATGATCCGAGCTATACCTGCTTTCGTAAA
GAGGCATTTAGCAGCATGGACTATTATGCCGGTGCCGGTGTTCTGTTCATCATTCTGGTGATTCTGGGTG
CAAGCCAGGCAAAATATCAGCGCCTGGAGAAAATCAACAAGAACAAGATTGAGAAAAACGTGAATGATTA
CAAGGACGATGACGATAAGTAGGCGGCCGCATAATCTAGAGGGCCCGTTTAAACCCGCTGATCAGCCTCG
ACTGTGCCTTCTAGTTGCCAGCCATCTGTTGTTTGCCCCTCCCCCGTGCCTTCCTTGACCCTGGAAGGTG
CCACTCCCACTGTCCTTTCCTAATAAAATGAGGAAATTGCATCGCATTGTCTGAGTAGGTGTCATTCTAT
TCTGGGGGGTGGGGTGGGGCAGGACAGCAAGGGGGAGGATTGGGAAGACAATAGCAGGCATGCTGGGGAT
GCGGTGGGCTCTATGGCTTCTGAGGCGGAAAGAACCAGCTGGGGCTCTAGGGGGTATCCCC
[124 nt withheld, positions 2652-2775]
C
[91 nt withheld, positions 2777-2867]
A
[49 nt withheld, positions 2869-2917]
CCTTTGACGTTGGAGTCCACGTTCTTT
[37 nt withheld, positions 2945-2981]
ACCCTATCTCGGTCTATTCTTTTGATTTATAAGGGATTTTGCCGATTTCGGCCTATTGGTTAAAAAATGA
GCTGATTTAACAAAAATTTAACGCGAATTAATTCTGTGGAATGTGTGTCAGTTAGGGTGTGGAAAGTCCC
CAGGCTCCCCAGCAGGCAGAAGTATGCAAAGCATGCATCTCAATTAGTCAGCAACCAGGTGTGGAAAGTC
CCCAGGCTCCCCAGCAGGCAGAAGTATGCAAAGCATGCATCTCAATTAGTCAGCAACCATAGTCCCGCCC
CTAACTCCGCCCATCCCGCCCCTAACTCCGCCCAGTTCCGCCCATTCTCCGCCCCATGGCTGACTAATTT
TTTTTATTTATGCAGAGGCCGAGGCCGCCTCTGCCTCTGAGCTATTCCAGAAGTAGTGAGGAGGCTTTTT
TGGAGGCCTAGGCTTTTGCAAAAAGCTCCCGGGAGCTTGTATATCCATTTTCGGATCTGATCAAGAGACA
GGATGAGGATCGTTTCGCATGATTGAACAAGATGGATTGCACGCAGGTTCTCCGGCCGCTTGGGTGGAGA
GGCTATTCGGCTATGACTGGGCACAACAGACAATCGGCTGCTCTGATGCCGCCGTGTTCCGGCTGTCAGC
GCAGGGGCGCCCGGTTCTTTTTGTCAAGACCGACCTGTCCGGTGCCCTGAATGAACTGCAGGACGAGGCA
GCGCGGCTATCGTGGCTGGCCACGACGGGCGTTCCTTGCGCAGCTGTGCTCGACGTTGTCACTGAAGCGG
GAAGGGACTGGCTGCTATTGGGCGAAGTGCCGGGGCAGGATCTCCTGTCATCTCACCTTGCTCCTGCCGA
GAAAGTATCCATCATGGCTGATGCAATGCGGCGGCTGCATACGCTTGATCCGGCTACCTGCCCATTCGAC
CACCAAGCGAAACATCGCATCGAGCGAGCACGTACTCGGATGGAAGCCGGTCTTGTCGATCAGGATGATC
TGGACGAAGAGCATCAGGGGCTCGCGCCAGCCGAACTGTTCGCCAGGCTCAAGGCGCGCATGCCCGACGG
CGAGGATCTCGTCGTGACCCATGGCGATGCCTGCTTGCCGAATATCATGGTGGAAAATGGCCGCTTTTCT
GGATTCATCGACTGTGGCCGGCTGGGTGTGGCGGACCGCTATCAGGACATAGCGTTGGCTACCCGTGATA
TTGCTGAAGAGCTTGGCGGCGAATGGGCTGACCGCTTCCTCGTGCTTTACGGTATCGCCGCTCCCGATTC
GCAGCGCATCGCCTTCTATCGCCTTCTTGACGAGTTCTTCTGAGCGGGACTCTGGGGTTCGAAATGACCG
ACCAAGCGACGCCCAACCTGCCATCACGAGATTTCGATTCCACCGCCGCCTTCTATGAAAGGTTGGGCTT
CGGAATCGTTTTCCGGGACGCCGGCTGGATGATCCTCCAGCGCGGGGATCTCATGCTGGAGTTCTTCGCC
CACCCCAACTTGTTTATTGCAGCTTATAATGGTTACAAATAAAGCAATAGCATCACAAATTTCACAAATA
AAGCATTTTTTTCACTGCATTCTAGTTGTGGTTTGTCCAAACTCATCAATGTATCTTATCATGTCTGTAT
ACCGTCGACCTCTAGCTAGAGCTTGGCGTAATCATGGTCATAGCTGTTTCCTGTGTGAAATTGTTATCCG
CTCACAATTCCACACAACATACGAGCCGGAAGCATAAAGTGTAAAGCCTGGGGTGCCTAATGAGTGAGCT
AACTCACATTAATTGCGTTGCGCTCACTGCCCGCTTTCCAGTCGGGAAACCTGTCGTGCCAGCTGCATTA
ATGAATCGGCCAACGCGCGGGGAGAGGCGGTTTGCGTATTGGGCGCTCTTCCGCTTCCTCGCTCACTGAC
TCGCTGCGCTCGGTCGTTCGGCTGCGGCGAGCGGTATCAGCTCACTCAAAGGCGGTAATACGGTTATCCA
CAGAATCAGGGGATAACGCAGGAAAGAACATGTGAGCAAAAGGCCAGCAAAAGGCCAGGAACCGTAAAAA
GGCCGCGTTGCTGGCGTTTTTCCATAGGCTCCGCCCCCCTGACGAGCATCACAAAAATCGACGCTCAAGT
CAGAGGTGGCGAAACCCGACAGGACTATAAAGATACCAGGCGTTTCCCCCTGGAAGCTCCCTCGTGCGCT
CTCCTGTTCCGACCCTGCCGCTTACCGGATACCTGTCCGCCTTTCTCCCTTCGGGAAGCGTGGCGCTTTC
TCATAGCTCACGCTGTAGGTATCTCAGTTCGGTGTAGGTCGTTCGCTCCAAGCTGGGCTGTGTGCACGAA
CCCCCCGTTCAGCCCGACCGCTGCGCCTTATCCGGTAACTATCGTCTTGAGTCCAACCCGGTAAGACACG
ACTTATCGCCACTGGCAGCAGCCACTGGTAACAGGATTAGCAGAGCGAGGTATGTAGGCGGTGCTACAGA
GTTCTTGAAGTGGTGGCCTAACTACGGCTACACTAGAAGAACAGTATTTGGTATCTGCGCTCTGCTGAAG
CCAGTTACCTTCGGAAAAAGAGTTGGTAGCTCTTGATCCGGCAAACAAACCACCGCTGGTAGCGGTGGTT
TTTTTGTTTGCAAGCAGCAGATTACGCGCAGAAAAAAAGGATCTCAAGAAGATCCTTTGATCTTTTCTAC
GGGGTCTGACGCTCAGTGGAACGAAAACTCACGTTAAGGGATTTTGGTCATGAGATTATCAAAAAGGATC
TTCACCTAGATCCTTTTAAATTAAAAATGAAGTTTTAAATCAATCTAAAGTATATATGAGTAAACTTGGT
CTGACAGTTACCAATGCTTAATCAGTGAGGCACCTATCTCAGCGATCTGTCTATTTCGTTCATCCATAGT
TGCCTGACTCCCCGTCGTGTAGATAACTACGATACGGGAGGGCTTACCATCTGGCCCCAGTGCTGCAATG
ATACCGCGAGACCCACGCTCACCGGCTCCAGATTTATCAGCAATAAACCAGCCAGCCGGAAGGGCCGAGC
GCAGAAGTGGTCCTGCAACTTTATCCGCCTCCATCCAGTCTATTAATTGTTGCCGGGAAGCTAGAGTAAG
TAGTTCGCCAGTTAATAGTTTGCGCAACGTTGTTGCCATTGCTACAGGCATCGTGGTGTCACGCTCGTCG
TTTGGTATGGCTTCATTCAGCTCCGGTTCCCAACGATCAAGGCGAGTTACATGATCCCCCATGTTGTGCA
AAAAAGCGGTTAGCTCCTTCGGTCCTCCGATCGTTGTCAGAAGTAAGTTGGCCGCAGTGTTATCACTCAT
GGTTATGGCAGCACTGCATAATTCTCTTACTGTCATGCCATCCGTAAGATGCTTTTCTGTGACTGGTGAG
TACTCAACCAAGTCATTCTGAGAATAGTGTATGCGGCGACCGAGTTGCTCTTGCCCGGCGTCAATACGGG
ATAATACCGCGCCACATAGCAGAACTTTAAAAGTGCTCATCATTGGAAAACGTTCTTCGGGGCGAAAACT
CTCAAGGATCTTACCGCTGTTGAGATCCAGTTCGATGTAACCCACTCGTGCACCCAACTGATCTTCAGCA
TCTTTTACTTTCACCAGCGTTTCTGGGTGAGCAAAAACAGGAAGGCAAAATGCCGCAAAAAAGGGAATAA
GGGCGACACGGAAATGTTGAATACTCATACTCTTCCTTTTTCAATATTATTGAAGCATTTATCAGGGTTA
TTGTCTCATGAGCGGATACATATTTGAATGTATTTAGAAAAATAAACAAATAGGGGTTCCGCGCACATTT
CCCCGAAAAGTGCCACCTGACGTC
